>Addgene plasmid #57157 | mPA-GFP-Talin-ABM-10 | depositor partial sequence | sequence record 88301 | insert sequence
ATCCGCTAGCGCTACCGGTCGCCACCATGGTGAGCAAGGGCGAGGAGCTGTTCACCGGGGTGGTGCCCAT
CCTGGTCGAGCTGGACGGCGACGTAAACGGCCACAAGTTCAGCGTGTCCGGCGAGGGCGAGGGCGATGCC
ACCTACGGCAAGCTGACCCTGAAGTTCATCTGCACCACCGGCAAGCTGCCCGTGCCCTGGCCCACCCTCG
TGACCACCTTCAGCTACGGCGTGCAGTGCTTCAGCCGCTACCCCGACCACATGAAGCAGCACGACTTCTT
CAAGTCCGCCATGCCCGAAGGCTACGTCCAGGAGCGCACCATCTTCTTCAAGGACGACGGCAACTACAAG
ACCCGCGCCGAGGTGAAGTTCGAGGGCGACACCCTGGTGAACCGCATCGAGCTGAAGGGCATCGACTTCA
AGGAGGACGGCAACATCCTGGGGCACAAGCTGGAGTACAACTACAACAGCCACAACGTCTATATCATGGC
CGACAAGCAGAAGAACGGCATCAAGGCCAACTTCAAGATCCGCCACAACATCGAGGACGGCAGCGTGCAG
CTCGCCGACCACTACCAGCAGAACACCCCCATCGGCGACGGCCCCGTGCTGCTGCCCGACAACCACTACC
TGAGCCACCAGTCCAAGCTGAGCAAAGACCCCAACGAGAAGCGCGATCACATGGTCCTGCTGGAGTTCGT
GACCGCCGCCGGGATCACTCTCGGCATGGACGAGCTGTACAAGTCCGGACTCAGATCTCGAGCTCAAGCT
TCGATCCTAGAAGCTGCCAAGTCCATCGCTGCAGCCACCAGTGCACTGGTAAAGGCTGCGTCAGCAGCCC
AGAGGGAGCTGGTGGCTCAAGGAAAGGTGGGCGCCATTCCAGCCAATGCACTGGATGATGGGCAGTGGTC
GCAGGGCCTCATTTCCGCTGCCCGTATGGTGGCTGCGGCCACCAACAATCTGTGTGAAGCAGCTAACGCA
GCTGTCCAGGGCCATGCTAGCCAGGAGAAACTCATTTCCTCAGCCAAGCAAGTAGCTGCCTCCACAGCTC
AGCTCCTGGTAGCTTGCAAGGTCAAAGCAGATCAGGACTCTGAGGCAATGAAACGGCTCCAGGCTGCTGG
CAATGCAGTGAAGAGGGCCTCAGATAACCTGGTAAAGGCGGCCCAGAAAGCTGCAGCCTTCGAAGACCAG
GAGAATGAGACGGTGGTGGTGAAGGAGAAAATGGTTGGGGGCATTGCCCAGATTATCGCAGCACAGGAAG
AGATGCTTCGGAAGGAACGAGAGCTGGAAGAGGCTCGGAAAAAGCTCGCCCAGATCCGGCAGCAGCAGTA
CAAGTTCTTGCCTTCAGAGCTTCGAGACGAGCACTAAGGATCCACCGGATCTAGATAACTGATCATAATC
AGCC
