[The description below was written by a language model from this plasmid's Addgene catalogue record.]
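Description:
mPA-GFP-Talin-ABM-10 is a mammalian expression plasmid built on the mPA-GFP backbone (about 4.75 kb without the insert). It encodes a fusion of monomeric photoactivatable GFP with the actin-binding module of mouse talin. It is maintained as a high-copy plasmid in E. coli under kanamycin selection. It also carries a neomycin resistance marker, so transfected mammalian cells can be selected with G418. The record does not include a feature table, so the origin of replication and the exact arrangement of the resistance cassette are not documented. The use of an SV40 polyA reverse sequencing primer suggests that an SV40 polyadenylation signal lies downstream of the expression cassette.

Expression is driven by the CMV promoter, which gives strong constitutive transcription in most mammalian cell lines. The insert is not full-length talin. It is the I/LWEQ actin-binding module, described as the 197 amino acids at the C-terminal end of the mouse protein, and it directs the fusion to actin-containing structures. The record does not state on which side of this fragment the fluorescent protein sits. The "10" in the name may refer to a linker length, but this is also not stated.

mPA-GFP is only weakly fluorescent until irradiated with violet light, which converts it to a brightly green-fluorescent form. The listed spectral values (excitation 400/504 nm, emission 515/517 nm) are consistent with these pre- and post-activation states. The stated purpose is localization imaging. Photoactivation would additionally allow a chosen subpopulation of the talin actin-binding module to be switched on in a defined region of a live cell and followed over time.
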