Addgene plasmid #57157: mPA-GFP-Talin-ABM-10
Purpose: Localization: Talin Actin Binding Module, Excitation: 400 / 504, Emission: 515 / 517
Depositing lab: Michael Davidson. Depositing organization: Florida State University, Tallahassee.
Backbone
  Vector backbone: mPA-GFP
  Backbone size w/o insert (bp): 4750
  Vector type: Mammalian Expression
  Selectable markers: Neomycin (select with G418)
Growth in bacteria
  Bacterial resistance: Kanamycin, 50 μg/mL
  Growth temperature: 37°C
  Growth strain: DH5alpha
  Copy number: High Copy
Gene/Insert
  Gene/Insert name: Talin ABM (alt name: NM_011602.5)
  Species: M. musculus (mouse)
  Mutation: Actin Binding Module; I/LWEQ = 197 amino acids from C
  Promoter: CMV
  Tag / fusion protein: mPA-GFP
  Cloning method: Unknown
  Sequencing primers: 5′ CMV-F; 3′ SV40pA-R
Terms and licenses: Academic/Nonprofit Terms; Industry Terms
Depositor comments: . Excitation = 400 / 504; Emission = 515 / 517
How to cite: mPA-GFP-Talin-ABM-10 was a gift from Michael Davidson (Addgene plasmid # 57157 ; http://n2t.net/addgene:57157 ; RRID:Addgene_57157)
